Addgene plasmid #91245: pACYCDuet_F31VDHFR_R166QTS
Purpose: bacterial co-expression of folA (DHFR) and thyA(TS) with a barcode within the noncoding region between the genes
Depositing lab: Kimberly Reynolds. Depositing organization: University of Texas Southwestern Medical Center. Publication: A Two-Enzyme Adaptive Unit within Bacterial Folate Metabolism. Schober AF, Mathis AD, Ingle C, Park JO, Chen L, Rabinowitz JD, Junier I, Rivoire O, Reynolds KA. Cell Rep. 2019 Jun 11;27(11):3359-3370.e7. doi: 10.1016/j.celrep.2019.05.030. PubMed 31189117.
Backbone
  Vector backbone: pACYCDuet-1
  Backbone manufacturer: Novagen
  Vector type: Bacterial Expression
Growth in bacteria
  Bacterial resistance: Chloramphenicol, 25 μg/mL
  Growth temperature: 37°C
  Growth strain: DH5alpha
  Copy number: Unknown
Gene/Insert 1
  Gene/Insert name: folA (alt name: DHFR)
  Species: E. coli
  Mutation: F31V
  Promoter: T7
  Tag / fusion protein: 6xHis (N terminal on backbone)
  Cloning method: Restriction Enzyme; 5′ cloning site BamHI (unknown if destroyed); 3′ cloning site SalI (unknown if destroyed)
  Sequencing primers: 5′ unknown
Gene/Insert 2
  Gene/Insert name: thyA (alt name: TS)
  Species: E.coli
  Mutation: R166Q
  Promoter: T7
  Cloning method: Restriction Enzyme; 5′ cloning site NotI (unknown if destroyed); 3′ cloning site XhoI (unknown if destroyed)
  Sequencing primers: 5′ unknown
Terms and licenses: Academic/Nonprofit Terms; Industry Terms: Not Available to Industry
How to cite: pACYCDuet_F31VDHFR_R166QTS was a gift from Kimberly Reynolds (Addgene plasmid # 91245 ; http://n2t.net/addgene:91245 ; RRID:Addgene_91245)
