[The description below was written by a language model from this plasmid's Addgene catalogue record and pLannotate feature annotations shown in this document.]
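Description:
pACYCDuet_F31VDHFR_R166QTS is a bacterial co-expression plasmid built on the Novagen pACYCDuet-1 backbone, carrying two E. coli folate-metabolism genes in the vector's two cloning sites. It replicates from the medium-copy p15A origin, which is compatible with ColE1-type plasmids, and is selected with chloramphenicol through the cat gene and its native promoter. The backbone also supplies lacI under its own promoter. Short annotated fragments of IS1, RSF ori and TcR appear to be backbone remnants or partial matches rather than functional parts.

The first cassette consists of a T7 promoter, lac operator and T7 gene 10 ribosome binding site driving folA (dihydrofolate reductase, DHFR) with the F31V substitution. The catalogue lists an N-terminal 6xHis tag contributed by the backbone, although the feature table does not annotate it separately. A second T7 promoter and lac operator drive thyA (thymidylate synthase, TS) carrying R166Q. The thyA coding sequence ends near the S-Tag fragment and the single T7 terminator that closes the expression region. Both genes are therefore transcribed by T7 RNA polymerase under lac repressor control and are inducible with IPTG in a suitable host. According to the record, a barcode lies in the noncoding stretch between the two genes, but it is not annotated in the table.

TS converts dUMP to dTMP and generates dihydrofolate, which DHFR reduces, so the two enzymes are biochemically coupled. This plasmid pairs one specific mutant of each, and the associated study concerns these enzymes as an adaptive unit in bacterial folate metabolism. The barcode would presumably let this variant combination be identified by sequencing, though the record does not spell out its use.
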