Features (pLannotate 1.2.2; 20 found; start..end, strand, type, name):
     12..53      +  CDS            S-Tag (fragment): affinity and epitope tag derived from pancreatic ribonuclease A
     83..100     +  CDS            SET1 (fragment): solubility-enhancement tag derived from T7 phage gene 10B
    108..155     +  terminator     T7 terminator: transcription terminator for bacteriophage T7 RNA polymerase
    379..1035    -  CDS            cat: CAT_ECOLX - Experimental evidence at protein level: Swiss-Prot protein existence level 1. This enzyme is an effector of chloramphenicol resistance in bacteria. From Escherichia coli. This protein is used as a marker in many commonly used cloning vectors, such as pACYC184.
   1036..1138    -  promoter       cat promoter: promoter of the E. coli cat gene encoding chloramphenicol acetyltransferase
   1259..1402    +  mobile_element IS1 (fragment): prokaryotic transposable element IS1
   1521..1576    -  rep_origin     RSF ori (fragment): Plasmids containing the RSF 1030 origin of replication can be propagated in E. coli cells that contain additional plasmids with compatible origins.
   1664..2209    -  rep_origin     p15A ori: Plasmids containing the medium-copy-number p15A origin of replication can be propagated in E. coli cells that contain a second plasmid with the ColE1 origin.
   2321..2385    -  CDS            TcR (fragment): tetracycline efflux protein; tet; confers resistance to tetracycline
   2400..2421    -  protein_bind   CAP binding site: CAP binding activates transcription in the presence of cAMP. E. coli catabolite activator protein
   2434..3516    -  CDS            lacI: lac repressor; lacI; The lac repressor binds to the lac operator to inhibit transcription in E. coli. This inhibition can be relieved by adding lactose or isopropyl-β-D-thiogalactopyranoside (IPTG).
   3517..3594    -  promoter       lacI promoter: lacI
   3602..3637    -  CDS            TcR (fragment): tetracycline efflux protein; tet; confers resistance to tetracycline
   3640..3658    +  promoter       T7 promoter: promoter for bacteriophage T7 RNA polymerase
   3659..3683    +  protein_bind   lac operator: The lac repressor binds to the lac operator to inhibit transcription in E. coli. This inhibition can be relieved by adding lactose or isopropyl-β-D-thiogalactopyranoside (IPTG). lac repressor encoded by lacI
   3698..3720    +  RBS            RBS: efficient ribosome binding site from bacteriophage T7 gene 10 (Olins and Rangwala, 1989)
   3769..4248    +  CDS            ecDHFR: E. coli dihydrofolate reductase; folA
   4333..4351    +  promoter       T7 promoter: promoter for bacteriophage T7 RNA polymerase
   4352..4376    +  protein_bind   lac operator: The lac repressor binds to the lac operator to inhibit transcription in E. coli. This inhibition can be relieved by adding lactose or isopropyl-β-D-thiogalactopyranoside (IPTG). lac repressor encoded by lacI
   4431..5222    +  CDS            thyA: TYSY_ECO57 - Experimental evidence at protein level: Swiss-Prot protein existence level 1. Catalyzes the reductive methylation of 2'-deoxyuridine-5'- monophosphate (dUMP) to 2'-deoxythymidine-5'-monophosphate (dTMP) while utilizing 5,10-methylenetetrahydrofolate (mTHF) as the methyl donor and reductant in the reaction, yielding dihydrofolate (DHF) as a by- product. This enzymatic reaction provides an intracellular de novo source of dTMP, an essential precursor for DNA biosynthesis. From Escherichia coli O157:H7.
>Addgene plasmid #91245 | pACYCDuet_F31VDHFR_R166QTS | addgene full sequence | sequence record 178602 | Addgene NGS Result
TCGAGTCTGGTAAAGAAACCGCTGCTGCGAAATTTGAACGCCAGCACATGGACTCGTCTACTAGCGCAGC
TTAATTAACCTAGGCTGCTGCCACCGCTGAGCAATAACTAGCATAACCCCTTGGGGCCTCTAAACGGGTC
TTGAGGGGTTTTTTGCTGAAACCTCAGGCATTTGAGAAGCACACGGTCACACTGCTTCCGGTAGTCAATA
AACCGGTAAACCAGCAATAGACATAAGCGGCTATTTAACGACCCTGCCCTGAACCGACGACCGGGTCGAA
TTTGCTTTCGAATTTCTGCCATTCATCCGCTTATTATCACTTATTCAGGCGTAGCAACCAGGCGTTTAAG
GGCACCAATAACTGCCTTAAAAAAATTACGCCCCGCCCTGCCACTCATCGCAGTACTGTTGTAATTCATT
AAGCATTCTGCCGACATGGAAGCCATCACAAACGGCATGATGAACCTGAATCGCCAGCGGCATCAGCACC
TTGTCGCCTTGCGTATAATATTTGCCCATAGTGAAAACGGGGGCGAAGAAGTTGTCCATATTGGCCACGT
TTAAATCAAAACTGGTGAAACTCACCCAGGGATTGGCTGAGACGAAAAACATATTCTCAATAAACCCTTT
AGGGAAATAGGCCAGGTTTTCACCGTAACACGCCACATCTTGCGAATATATGTGTAGAAACTGCCGGAAA
TCGTCGTGGTATTCACTCCAGAGCGATGAAAACGTTTCAGTTTGCTCATGGAAAACGGTGTAACAAGGGT
GAACACTATCCCATATCACCAGCTCACCGTCTTTCATTGCCATACGGAACTCCGGATGAGCATTCATCAG
GCGGGCAAGAATGTGAATAAAGGCCGGATAAAACTTGTGCTTATTTTTCTTTACGGTCTTTAAAAAGGCC
GTAATATCCAGCTGAACGGTCTGGTTATAGGTACATTGAGCAACTGACTGAAATGCCTCAAAATGTTCTT
TACGATGCCATTGGGATATATCAACGGTGGTATATCCAGTGATTTTTTTCTCCATTTTAGCTTCCTTAGC
TCCTGAAAATCTCGATAACTCAAAAAATACGCCCGGTAGTGATCTTATTTCATTATGGTGAAAGTTGGAA
CCTCTTACGTGCCGATCAACGTCTCATTTTCGCCAAAAGTTGGCCCAGGGCTTCCCGGTATCAACAGGGA
CACCAGGATTTATTTATTCTGCGAAGTGATCTTCCGTCACAGGTATTTATTCGGCGCAAAGTGCGTCGGG
TGATGCTGCCAACTTACTGATTTAGTGTATGATGGTGTTTTTGAGGTGCTCCAGTGGCTTCTGTTTCTAT
CAGCTGTCCCTCCTGTTCAGCTACTGACGGGGTGGTGCGTAACGGCAAAAGCACCGCCGGACATCAGCGC
TAGCGGAGTGTATACTGGCTTACTATGTTGGCACTGATGAGGGTGTCAGTGAAGTGCTTCATGTGGCAGG
AGAAAAAAGGCTGCACCGGTGCGTCAGCAGAATATGTGATACAGGATATATTCCGCTTCCTCGCTCACTG
ACTCGCTACGCTCGGTCGTTCGACTGCGGCGAGCGGAAATGGCTTACGAACGGGGCGGAGATTTCCTGGA
AGATGCCAGGAAGATACTTAACAGGGAAGTGAGAGGGCCGCGGCAAAGCCGTTTTTCCATAGGCTCCGCC
CCCCTGACAAGCATCACGAAATCTGACGCTCAAATCAGTGGTGGCGAAACCCGACAGGACTATAAAGATA
CCAGGCGTTTCCCCCTGGCGGCTCCCTCGTGCGCTCTCCTGTTCCTGCCTTTCGGTTTACCGGTGTCATT
CCGCTGTTATGGCCGCGTTTGTCTCATTCCACGCCTGACACTCAGTTCCGGGTAGGCAGTTCGCTCCAAG
CTGGACTGTATGCACGAACCCCCCGTTCAGTCCGACCGCTGCGCCTTATCCGGTAACTATCGTCTTGAGT
CCAACCCGGAAAGACATGCAAAAGCACCACTGGCAGCAGCCACTGGTAATTGATTTAGAGGAGTTAGTCT
TGAAGTCATGCGCCGGTTAAGGCTAAACTGAAAGGACAAGTTTTGGTGACTGCGCTCCTCCAAGCCAGTT
ACCTCGGTTCAAAGAGTTGGTAGCTCAGAGAACCTTCGAAAAACCGCCCTGCAAGGCGGTTTTTTCGTTT
TCAGAGCAAGAGATTACGCGCAGACCAAAACGATCTCAAGAAGATCATCTTATTAATCAGATAAAATATT
TCTAGATTTCAGTGCAATTTATCTCTTCAAATGTAGCACCTGAAGTCAGCCCCATACGATATAAGTTGTA
ATTCTCATGTTAGTCATGCCCCGCGCCCACCGGAAGGAGCTGACTGGGTTGAAGGCTCTCAAGGGCATCG
GTCGAGATCCCGGTGCCTAATGAGTGAGCTAACTTACATTAATTGCGTTGCGCTCACTGCCCGCTTTCCA
GTCGGGAAACCTGTCGTGCCAGCTGCATTAATGAATCGGCCAACGCGCGGGGAGAGGCGGTTTGCGTATT
GGGCGCCAGGGTGGTTTTTCTTTTCACCAGTGAGACGGGCAACAGCTGATTGCCCTTCACCGCCTGGCCC
TGAGAGAGTTGCAGCAAGCGGTCCACGCTGGTTTGCCCCAGCAGGCGAAAATCCTGTTTGATGGTGGTTA
ACGGCGGGATATAACATGAGCTGTCTTCGGTATCGTCGTATCCCACTACCGAGATGTCCGCACCAACGCG
CAGCCCGGACTCGGTAATGGCGCGCATTGCGCCCAGCGCCATCTGATCGTTGGCAACCAGCATCGCAGTG
GGAACGATGCCCTCATTCAGCATTTGCATGGTTTGTTGAAAACCGGACATGGCACTCCAGTCGCCTTCCC
GTTCCGCTATCGGCTGAATTTGATTGCGAGTGAGATATTTATGCCAGCCAGCCAGACGCAGACGCGCCGA
GACAGAACTTAATGGGCCCGCTAACAGCGCGATTTGCTGGTGACCCAATGCGACCAGATGCTCCACGCCC
AGTCGCGTACCGTCTTCATGGGAGAAAATAATACTGTTGATGGGTGTCTGGTCAGAGACATCAAGAAATA
ACGCCGGAACATTAGTGCAGGCAGCTTCCACAGCAATGGCATCCTGGTCATCCAGCGGATAGTTAATGAT
CAGCCCACTGACGCGTTGCGCGAGAAGATTGTGCACCGCCGCTTTACAGGCTTCGACGCCGCTTCGTTCT
ACCATCGACACCACCACGCTGGCACCCAGTTGATCGGCGCGAGATTTAATCGCCGCGACAATTTGCGACG
GCGCGTGCAGGGCCAGACTGGAGGTGGCAACGCCAATCAGCAACGACTGTTTGCCCGCCAGTTGTTGTGC
CACGCGGTTGGGAATGTAATTCAGCTCCGCCATCGCCGCTTCCACTTTTTCCCGCGTTTTCGCAGAAACG
TGGCTGGCCTGGTTCACCACGCGGGAAACGGTCTGATAAGAGACACCGGCATACTCTGCGACATCGTATA
ACGTTACTGGTTTCACATTCACCACCCTGAATTGACTCTCTTCCGGGCGCTATCATGCCATACCGCGAAA
GGTTTTGCGCCATTCGATGGTGTCCGGGATCTCGACGCTCTCCCTTATGCGACTCCTGCATTAGGAAATT
AATACGACTCACTATAGGGGAATTGTGAGCGGATAACAATTCCCCTGTAGAAATAATTTTGTTTAACTTT
AATAAGGAGATATACCATGGGCAGCAGCCATCACCATCATCACCACAGCCAGGATCCGATGATCAGTCTG
ATTGCGGCGTTAGCGGTAGATCGCGTTATCGGCATGGAAAACGCCATGCCGTGGAACCTGCCTGCCGATC
TCGCCTGGGTGAAACGCAACACCTTAAATAAACCCGTGATTATGGGCCGCCATACCTGGGAATCAATCGG
TCGTCCGTTGCCAGGACGCAAAAATATTATCCTCAGCAGTCAACCGGGTACGGACGATCGCGTAACGTGG
GTGAAGTCGGTGGATGAAGCCATCGCGGCGTGTGGTGACGTACCAGAAATCATGGTGATTGGCGGCGGTC
GCGTTTATGAACAGTTCTTGCCAAAAGCGCAAAAACTGTATCTGACGCATATCGACGCAGAAGTGGAAGG
CGACACCCATTTCCCGGATTACGAGCCGGATGACTGGGAATCGGTATTCAGCGAATTCCACGATGCTGAT
GCGCAGAACTCTCACAGCTATTGCTTTGAGATTCTGGAGCGGCGGTAACCGAAGTCGACAAGCTTGCGGC
CGCGACAGATGCTTAAGTCGAACAGAAAGTAATCGTATTGTACACGGCCGCATAATCGAAATTAATACGA
CTCACTATAGGGGAATTGTGAGCGGATAACAATTCCCCATCTTAGTATATTAGTTAAGTATAAGAAGGAG
ATATACATATGGCAGATCTCATGAAACAGTACCTGGAGCTGATGCAAAAAGTTCTGGATGAGGGTACCCA
GAAAAACGACCGCACGGGTACCGGAACGCTGAGCATTTTTGGCCATCAGATGCGTTTTAACCTGCAGGAC
GGATTCCCGCTGGTTACGACCAAACGCTGCCACCTGCGTAGCATTATTCATGAGCTGCTGTGGTTTCTGC
AAGGTGACACTAACATCGCGTATCTGCACGAAAACAATGTGACGATCTGGGATGAATGGGCCGATGAAAA
CGGCGATCTGGGCCCAGTGTATGGTAAACAGTGGCGCGCCTGGCCAACGCCAGATGGCCGCCACATCGAT
CAGATCACGACCGTGCTGAATCAACTGAAAAACGACCCGGACAGCCGCCGCATTATTGTTTCCGCGTGGA
ATGTGGGTGAACTGGATAAAATGGCGCTGGCGCCGTGCCATGCATTCTTCCAGTTTTACGTTGCGGACGG
TAAGCTGAGCTGTCAACTTTATCAGCAGAGCTGCGATGTTTTCCTCGGCCTGCCGTTCAATATCGCCAGC
TACGCGTTACTGGTGCATATGATGGCGCAGCAGTGCGACCTGGAGGTGGGTGATTTTGTCTGGACCGGCG
GTGATACCCACCTGTACAGCAACCATATGGACCAAACGCATCTGCAATTGAGCCGTGAGCCGCGTCCGCT
GCCGAAACTGATTATTAAGCGCAAACCCGAGAGCATCTTTGACTATCGTTTCGAAGACTTCGAGATTGAA
GGCTACGATCCGCACCCGGGTATCAAAGCGCCGGTGGCTATCTAAC
